Addgene plasmid #111495: B8-3
Purpose: His-tRNA synthetase
Depositing lab: Cheemeng Tan. Depositing organization: University of California, Davis. Publication: Synthetic microbial consortia enable rapid assembly of pure translation machinery. Villarreal F, Contreras-Llano LE, Chavez M, Ding Y, Fan J, Pan T, Tan C. Nat Chem Biol. 2018 Jan;14(1):29-35. doi: 10.1038/nchembio.2514. Epub 2017 Nov 13. PubMed 29131146.
Backbone
  Vector backbone: pET15b
  Vector type: Bacterial Expression
Growth in bacteria
  Bacterial resistance: Ampicillin, 100 μg/mL
  Growth temperature: 37°C
  Growth strain: DH5alpha
  Copy number: High Copy
Gene/Insert
  Gene/Insert name: His-tRNA synthetase
  Tag / fusion protein: 6xHis (C terminal on backbone)
  Cloning method: Gibson Cloning
Terms and licenses: Academic/Nonprofit Terms; Industry Terms: Not Available to Industry
Depositor comments: Gene comes from E.coli.
How to cite: B8-3 was a gift from Cheemeng Tan (Addgene plasmid # 111495 ; http://n2t.net/addgene:111495 ; RRID:Addgene_111495)
