[The description below was written by a language model from this plasmid's Addgene catalogue record and pLannotate feature annotations shown in this document.]
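Description:
B8-3 is a bacterial expression plasmid built on the pET15b backbone that carries the Escherichia coli hisS gene, encoding histidyl-tRNA synthetase. The insert was introduced by Gibson assembly. The plasmid is propagated in E. coli through a ColE1/pMB1-type origin and selected with ampicillin via the β-lactamase (AmpR) gene and its promoter. The catalogue lists it as high copy, although the feature table also shows the pBR322-derived rop gene and bom region, which are normally associated with copy-number restraint and mobilisation respectively. Several non-functional fragments of the tetracycline resistance gene and its promoter remain as remnants of the pBR322 lineage.

Expression follows the standard pET arrangement. A T7 promoter with an adjacent lac operator drives transcription, followed by the efficient phage T7 gene 10 ribosome binding site, the hisS coding sequence and a T7 terminator. The plasmid also carries lacI under its own promoter, so the lac repressor keeps the cassette off until an inducer such as IPTG is added. Transcription requires a host that supplies T7 RNA polymerase. The catalogue records a C-terminal 6xHis tag for affinity purification. The feature table does not annotate this tag separately, but there is a short unannotated stretch after hisS, ahead of a small fragment matched to a T7 gene 10B-derived solubility tag.

The stated purpose is simply production of His-tRNA synthetase. The associated publication concerns assembling purified translation machinery from synthetic microbial consortia, which suggests that this plasmid supplies one His-tagged component of a reconstituted cell-free protein synthesis system.
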