Features (pLannotate 1.2.2; 19 found; start..end, strand, type, name):
    274..292     +  promoter       T7 promoter: promoter for bacteriophage T7 RNA polymerase
    293..317     +  protein_bind   lac operator: The lac repressor binds to the lac operator to inhibit transcription in E. coli. This inhibition can be relieved by adding lactose or isopropyl-β-D-thiogalactopyranoside (IPTG). lac repressor encoded by lacI
    332..354     +  RBS            RBS: efficient ribosome binding site from bacteriophage T7 gene 10 (Olins and Rangwala, 1989)
    367..1635    +  CDS            hisS: SYH_ECOLI - Experimental evidence at protein level: Swiss-Prot protein existence level 1. From Escherichia coli (strain K12).
   1684..1733    +  CDS            SET1 (fragment): solubility-enhancement tag derived from T7 phage gene 10B
   1741..1788    +  terminator     T7 terminator: transcription terminator for bacteriophage T7 RNA polymerase
   1811..1915    -  CDS            TcR (fragment): tetracycline efflux protein; tet; confers resistance to tetracycline
   1963..1991    -  promoter       tet promoter: E. coli promoter for tetracycline efflux protein gene
   2104..2208    +  promoter       AmpR promoter: bla
   2209..3069    +  CDS            AmpR: β-lactamase; bla; confers resistance to ampicillin, carbenicillin, and related antibiotics
   3240..3828    +  rep_origin     ori: high-copy-number ColE1/pMB1/pBR322/pUC origin of replication
   4014..4153    -  misc_feature   bom: basis of mobility region from pBR322
   4255..4446    -  CDS            rop: Rop protein, which maintains plasmids at low copy number; rop
   4463..4843    +  CDS            YPB1_ECOLX: Protein predicted: Swiss-Prot protein existence level 4. From Escherichia coli.
   5085..5709    -  CDS            TcR (fragment): tetracycline efflux protein; tet; confers resistance to tetracycline
   5724..5745    -  protein_bind   CAP binding site: CAP binding activates transcription in the presence of cAMP. E. coli catabolite activator protein
   5758..6840    -  CDS            lacI: lac repressor; lacI; The lac repressor binds to the lac operator to inhibit transcription in E. coli. This inhibition can be relieved by adding lactose or isopropyl-β-D-thiogalactopyranoside (IPTG).
   6841..6918    -  promoter       lacI promoter: lacI
   6926..252     -  CDS            TcR (fragment) (across the origin): tetracycline efflux protein; tet; confers resistance to tetracycline
>Addgene plasmid #111495 | B8-3 | addgene full sequence | sequence record 213235 | Addgene NGS Result
ATTAGGAAGCAGCCCAGTAGTAGGTTGAGGCCGTTGAGCACCGCCGCCGCAAGGAATGGTGCATGCAAGG
AGATGGCGCCCAACAGTCCCCCGGCCACGGGGCCTGCCACCATACCCACGCCGAAACAAGCGCTCATGAG
CCCGAAGTGGCGAGCCCGATCTTCCCCATCGGTGATGTCGGCGATATAGGCGCCAGCAACCGCACCTGTG
GCGCCGGTGATGCCGGCCACGATGCGTCCGGCGTAGAGGATCGAGATCTCGATCCCGCGAAATTAATACG
ACTCACTATAGGGGAATTGTGAGCGGATAACAATTCCCCTCTAGAAATAATTTTGTTTAACTTTAAGAAG
GAGATATACCATGCATGCAAAAAACATTCAAGCCATTCGCGGCATGAACGATTACCTGCCTGGCGAAACG
GCCATCTGGCAGCGCATTGAAGGCACACTGAAAAACGTGCTCGGCAGCTACGGTTACAGTGAAATCCGCT
TGCCGATTGTAGAGCAGACCCCGCTATTCAAACGTGCGATTGGTGAAGTCACCGACGTGGTTGAAAAAGA
GATGTACACCTTTGAGGATCGCAATGGCGACAGCCTGACTCTGCGCCCTGAAGGGACGGCGGGCTGTGTA
CGCGCCGGCATCGAGCATGGTCTTCTGTACAATCAGGAACAGCGTCTGTGGTATATCGGGCCGATGTTCC
GTCACGAGCGTCCGCAGAAAGGGCGTTATCGTCAGTTCCATCAGTTGGGCTGCGAAGTTTTCGGTCTGCA
AGGTCCGGATATCGACGCTGAACTGATTATGCTCACTGCCCGCTGGTGGCGCGCGCTGGGTATTTCCGAG
CACGTAACTCTTGAGCTGAACTCTATCGGTTCGCTGGAAGCACGCGCCAATTACCGCGATGCGCTGGTGG
CATTCCTTGAGCAGCATAAAGAAAAGCTGGACGAAGACTGCAAACGCCGCATGTACACTAACCCGCTGCG
CGTGCTGGATTCAAAAAATCCGGAAGTGCAGGCGCTTCTCAACGACGCTCCGGCATTAGGTGACTATCTG
GACGAGGAATCTCGTGAGCATTTTGCCGGTCTGTGCAAACTGCTGGAGAGCGCGGGGATCGCTTACACCG
TAAACCAGCGTCTGGTGCGTGGTCTGGATTACTACAACCGTACCGTTTTCGAGTGGGTGACTAACAGTCT
CGGCTCCCAGGGCACCGTGTGTGCAGGCGGTCGTTATGACGGTCTTGTGGAACAACTGGGCGGTCGTGCA
ACACCGGCTGTCGGTTTTGCTATGGGCCTCGAACGTCTTGTATTGTTAGTACAGGCCGTTAATCCGGAAT
TTAAAGCCGATCCTGTTGTCGATATATACCTGGTGGCTTCAGGTGCTGATACACAATCTGCGGCTATGGC
ATTAGCTGAGCGTCTGCGTGATGAATTACCGGGCGTGAAATTGATGACCAACCACGGCGGCGGCAACTTT
AAGAAACAGTTTGCCCGTGCTGATAAATGGGGTGCCCGCGTTGCTGTGGTGCTGGGTGAGTCTGAAGTGG
CTAACGGCACAGCAGTAGTGAAGGATTTGCGCTCTGGTGAGCAAACGGCAGTTGCGCAGGATAGCGTAGC
CGCGCATTTGCGCACGTTACTGGGTCATCATCATCACCATCATTAAAGCAGAGGCCATATGCTCGAGGAT
CCGGCTGCTAACAAAGCCCGAAAGGAAGCTGAGTTGGCTGCTGCCACCGCTGAGCAATAACTAGCATAAC
CCCTTGGGGCCTCTAAACGGGTCTTGAGGGGTTTTTTGCTGAAAGGAGGAACTATATCCGGATATCCCGC
AAGAGGCCCGGCAGTACCGGCATAACCAAGCCTATGCCTACAGCATCCAGGGTGACGGTGCCGAGGATGA
CGATGAGCGCATTGTTAGATTTCATACACGGTGCCTGACTGCGTTAGCAATTTAACTGTGATAAACTACC
GCATTAAAGCTTATCGATGATAAGCTGTCAAACATGAGAATTCTTGAAGACGAAAGGGCCTCGTGATACG
CCTATTTTTATAGGTTAATGTCATGATAATAATGGTTTCTTAGACGTCAGGTGGCACTTTTCGGGGAAAT
GTGCGCGGAACCCCTATTTGTTTATTTTTCTAAATACATTCAAATATGTATCCGCTCATGAGACAATAAC
CCTGATAAATGCTTCAATAATATTGAAAAAGGAAGAGTATGAGTATTCAACATTTCCGTGTCGCCCTTAT
TCCCTTTTTTGCGGCATTTTGCCTTCCTGTTTTTGCTCACCCAGAAACGCTGGTGAAAGTAAAAGATGCT
GAAGATCAGTTGGGTGCACGAGTGGGTTACATCGAACTGGATCTCAACAGCGGTAAGATCCTTGAGAGTT
TTCGCCCCGAAGAACGTTTTCCAATGATGAGCACTTTTAAAGTTCTGCTATGTGGCGCGGTATTATCCCG
TGTTGACGCCGGGCAAGAGCAACTCGGTCGCCGCATACACTATTCTCAGAATGACTTGGTTGAGTACTCA
CCAGTCACAGAAAAGCATCTTACGGATGGCATGACAGTAAGAGAATTATGCAGTGCTGCCATAACCATGA
GTGATAACACTGCGGCCAACTTACTTCTGACAACGATCGGAGGACCGAAGGAGCTAACCGCTTTTTTGCA
CAACATGGGGGATCATGTAACTCGCCTTGATCGTTGGGAACCGGAGCTGAATGAAGCCATACCAAACGAC
GAGCGTGACACCACGATGCCTGCAGCAATGGCAACAACGTTGCGCAAACTATTAACTGGCGAACTACTTA
CTCTAGCTTCCCGGCAACAATTAATAGACTGGATGGAGGCGGATAAAGTTGCAGGACCACTTCTGCGCTC
GGCCCTTCCGGCTGGCTGGTTTATTGCTGATAAATCTGGAGCCGGTGAGCGTGGGTCTCGCGGTATCATT
GCAGCACTGGGGCCAGATGGTAAGCCCTCCCGTATCGTAGTTATCTACACGACGGGGAGTCAGGCAACTA
TGGATGAACGAAATAGACAGATCGCTGAGATAGGTGCCTCACTGATTAAGCATTGGTAACTGTCAGACCA
AGTTTACTCATATATACTTTAGATTGATTTAAAACTTCATTTTTAATTTAAAAGGATCTAGGTGAAGATC
CTTTTTGATAATCTCATGACCAAAATCCCTTAACGTGAGTTTTCGTTCCACTGAGCGTCAGACCCCGTAG
AAAAGATCAAAGGATCTTCTTGAGATCCTTTTTTTCTGCGCGTAATCTGCTGCTTGCAAACAAAAAAACC
ACCGCTACCAGCGGTGGTTTGTTTGCCGGATCAAGAGCTACCAACTCTTTTTCCGAAGGTAACTGGCTTC
AGCAGAGCGCAGATACCAAATACTGTCCTTCTAGTGTAGCCGTAGTTAGGCCACCACTTCAAGAACTCTG
TAGCACCGCCTACATACCTCGCTCTGCTAATCCTGTTACCAGTGGCTGCTGCCAGTGGCGATAAGTCGTG
TCTTACCGGGTTGGACTCAAGACGATAGTTACCGGATAAGGCGCAGCGGTCGGGCTGAACGGGGGGTTCG
TGCACACAGCCCAGCTTGGAGCGAACGACCTACACCGAACTGAGATACCTACAGCGTGAGCTATGAGAAA
GCGCCACGCTTCCCGAAGGGAGAAAGGCGGACAGGTATCCGGTAAGCGGCAGGGTCGGAACAGGAGAGCG
CACGAGGGAGCTTCCAGGGGGAAACGCCTGGTATCTTTATAGTCCTGTCGGGTTTCGCCACCTCTGACTT
GAGCGTCGATTTTTGTGATGCTCGTCAGGGGGGCGGAGCCTATGGAAAAACGCCAGCAACGCGGCCTTTT
TACGGTTCCTGGCCTTTTGCTGGCCTTTTGCTCACATGTTCTTTCCTGCGTTATCCCCTGATTCTGTGGA
TAACCGTATTACCGCCTTTGAGTGAGCTGATACCGCTCGCCGCAGCCGAACGACCGAGCGCAGCGAGTCA
GTGAGCGAGGAAGCGGAAGAGCGCCTGATGCGGTATTTTCTCCTTACGCATCTGTGCGGTATTTCACACC
GCAATGGTGCACTCTCAGTACAATCTGCTCTGATGCCGCATAGTTAAGCCAGTATACACTCCGCTATCGC
TACGTGACTGGGTCATGGCTGCGCCCCGACACCCGCCAACACCCGCTGACGCGCCCTGACGGGCTTGTCT
GCTCCCGGCATCCGCTTACAGACAAGCTGTGACCGTCTCCGGGAGCTGCATGTGTCAGAGGTTTTCACCG
TCATCACCGAAACGCGCGAGGCAGCTGCGGTAAAGCTCATCAGCGTGGTCGTGAAGCGATTCACAGATGT
CTGCCTGTTCATCCGCGTCCAGCTCGTTGAGTTTCTCCAGAAGCGTTAATGTCTGGCTTCTGATAAAGCG
GGCCATGTTAAGGGCGGTTTTTTCCTGTTTGGTCACTGATGCCTCCGTGTAAGGGGGATTTCTGTTCATG
GGGGTAATGATACCGATGAAACGAGAGAGGATGCTCACGATACGGGTTACTGATGATGAACATGCCCGGT
TACTGGAACGTTGTGAGGGTAAACAACTGGCGGTATGGATGCGGCGGGACCAGAGAAAAATCACTCAGGG
TCAATGCCAGCGCTTCGTTAATACAGATGTAGGTGTTCCACAGGGTAGCCAGCAGCATCCTGCGATGCAG
ATCCGGAACATAATGGTGCAGGGCGCTGACTTCCGCGTTTCCAGACTTTACGAAACACGGAAACCGAAGA
CCATTCATGTTGTTGCTCAGGTCGCAGACGTTTTGCAGCAGCAGTCGCTTCACGTTCGCTCGCGTATCGG
TGATTCATTCTGCTAACCAGTAAGGCAACCCCGCCAGCCTAGCCGGGTCCTCAACGACAGGAGCACGATC
ATGCGCACCCGTGGCCAGGACCCAACGCTGCCCGAGATGCGCCGCGTGCGGCTGCTGGAGATGGCGGACG
CGATGGATATGTTCTGCCAAGGGTTGGTTTGCGCATTCACAGTTCTCCGCAAGAATTGATTGGCTCCAAT
TCTTGGAGTGGTGAATCCGTTAGCGAGGTGCCGCCGGCTTCCATTCAGGTCGAGGTGGCCCGGCTCCATG
CACCGCGACGCAACGCGGGGAGGCAGACAAGGTATAGGGCGGCGCCTACAATCCATGCCAACCCGTTCCA
TGTGCTCGCCGAGGCGGCATAAATCGCCGTGACGATCAGCGGTCCAATGATCGAAGTTAGGCTGGTAAGA
GCCGCGAGCGATCCTTGAAGCTGTCCCTGATGGTCGTCATCTACCTGCCTGGACAGCATGGCCTGCAACG
CGGGCATCCCGATGCCGCCGGAAGCGAGAAGAATCATAATGGGGAAGGCCATCCAGCCTCGCGTCGCGAA
CGCCAGCAAGACGTAGCCCAGCGCGTCGGCCGCCATGCCGGCGATAATGGCCTGCTTCTCGCCGAAACGT
TTGGTGGCGGGACCAGTGACGAAGGCTTGAGCGAGGGCGTGCAAGATTCCGAATACCGCAAGCGACAGGC
CGATCATCGTCGCGCTCCAGCGAAAGCGGTCCTCGCCGAAAATGACCCAGAGCGCTGCCGGCACCTGTCC
TACGAGTTGCATGATAAAGAAGACAGTCATAAGTGCGGCGACGATAGTCATGCCCCGCGCCCACCGGAAG
GAGCTGACTGGGTTGAAGGCTCTCAAGGGCATCGGTCGAGATCCCGGTGCCTAATGAGTGAGCTAACTTA
CATTAATTGCGTTGCGCTCACTGCCCGCTTTCCAGTCGGGAAACCTGTCGTGCCAGCTGCATTAATGAAT
CGGCCAACGCGCGGGGAGAGGCGGTTTGCGTATTGGGCGCCAGGGTGGTTTTTCTTTTCACCAGTGAGAC
GGGCAACAGCTGATTGCCCTTCACCGCCTGGCCCTGAGAGAGTTGCAGCAAGCGGTCCACGCTGGTTTGC
CCCAGCAGGCGAAAATCCTGTTTGATGGTGGTTAACGGCGGGATATAACATGAGCTGTCTTCGGTATCGT
CGTATCCCACTACCGAGATATCCGCACCAACGCGCAGCCCGGACTCGGTAATGGCGCGCATTGCGCCCAG
CGCCATCTGATCGTTGGCAACCAGCATCGCAGTGGGAACGATGCCCTCATTCAGCATTTGCATGGTTTGT
TGAAAACCGGACATGGCACTCCAGTCGCCTTCCCGTTCCGCTATCGGCTGAATTTGATTGCGAGTGAGAT
ATTTATGCCAGCCAGCCAGACGCAGACGCGCCGAGACAGAACTTAATGGGCCCGCTAACAGCGCGATTTG
CTGGTGACCCAATGCGACCAGATGCTCCACGCCCAGTCGCGTACCGTCTTCATGGGAGAAAATAATACTG
TTGATGGGTGTCTGGTCAGAGACATCAAGAAATAACGCCGGAACATTAGTGCAGGCAGCTTCCACAGCAA
TGGCATCCTGGTCATCCAGCGGATAGTTAATGATCAGCCCACTGACGCGTTGCGCGAGAAGATTGTGCAC
CGCCGCTTTACAGGCTTCGACGCCGCTTCGTTCTACCATCGACACCACCACGCTGGCACCCAGTTGATCG
GCGCGAGATTTAATCGCCGCGACAATTTGCGACGGCGCGTGCAGGGCCAGACTGGAGGTGGCAACGCCAA
TCAGCAACGACTGTTTGCCCGCCAGTTGTTGTGCCACGCGGTTGGGAATGTAATTCAGCTCCGCCATCGC
CGCTTCCACTTTTTCCCGCGTTTTCGCAGAAACGTGGCTGGCCTGGTTCACCACGCGGGAAACGGTCTGA
TAAGAGACACCGGCATACTCTGCGACATCGTATAACGTTACTGGTTTCACATTCACCACCCTGAATTGAC
TCTCTTCCGGGCGCTATCATGCCATACCGCGAAAGGTTTTGCGCCATTCGATGGTGTCCGGGATCTCGAC
GCTCTCCCTTATGCGACTCCTGC
